>Addgene plasmid #100932 | pcDNA3-Q842gp120-8his | addgene full sequence | sequence record 197608 | Addgene NGS Result
GACGGATCGGGAGATCTCCCGATCCCCTATGGTGCACTCTCAGTACAATCTGCTCTGATGCCGCATAGTT
AAGCCAGTATCTGCTCCCTGCTTGTGTGTTGGAGGTCGCTGAGTAGTGCGCGAGCAAAATTTAAGCTACA
ACAAGGCAAGGCTTGACCGACAATTGCATGAAGAATCTGCTTAGGGTTAGGCGTTTTGCGCTGCTTCGCG
ATGTACGGGCCAGATATACGCGTTGACATTGATTATTGACTAGTTATTAATAGTAATCAATTACGGGGTC
ATTAGTTCATAGCCCATATATGGAGTTCCGCGTTACATAACTTACGGTAAATGGCCCGCCTGGCTGACCG
CCCAACGACCCCCGCCCATTGACGTCAATAATGACGTATGTTCCCATAGTAACGCCAATAGGGACTTTCC
ATTGACGTCAATGGGTGGAGTATTTACGGTAAACTGCCCACTTGGCAGTACATCAAGTGTATCATATGCC
AAGTACGCCCCCTATTGACGTCAATGACGGTAAATGGCCCGCCTGGCATTATGCCCAGTACATGACCTTA
TGGGACTTTCCTACTTGGCAGTACATCTACGTATTAGTCATCGCTATTACCATGGTGATGCGGTTTTGGC
AGTACATCAATGGGCGTGGATAGCGGTTTGACTCACGGGGATTTCCAAGTCTCCACCCCATTGACGTCAA
TGGGAGTTTGTTTTGGCACCAAAATCAACGGGACTTTCCAAAATGTCGTAACAACTCCGCCCCATTGACG
CAAATGGGCGGTAGGCGTGTACGGTGGGAGGTCTATATAAGCAGAGCTCTCTGGCTAACTAGAGAACCCA
CTGCTTACTGGCTTATCGAAATTAATACGACTCACTATAGGGAGACCCAAGCTGGCTAGCGCCACCATGC
CAATGGGATCACTGCAGCCCTTGGCAACGCTGTACTTGCTTGGTATGCTTGTGGCATCTGTTCTTGCTGT
CGATAATTTGTGGGTCACAGTGTACTACGGAGTACCTGTATGGAAAGAGGCGGAAACTACTCTTTTTTGC
GCGTCAGACGCAAAGGCATATGAGACTGAAAAGCATAATGTATGGGCTACCCATGCGTGCGTGCCCACAG
ACCCCAACCCCCAAGAAATCCATCTGGAGAACGTTACTGAAGAATTTAATATGTGGAAGAATAATATGGT
GGAACAGATGCATACGGACATTATCAGTCTGTGGGATCAGTCTCTGAAACCATGTGTTAAACTCACCCCT
CTCTGCGTAACCTTGGACTGTAATAACGTGACGAATAATGGAACTAGTGACATGAGGGAAGAGATAAAGA
ATTGCTCCTTCAATATGACAACAGAATTGCGAGACAAGCGACAAAAAGTATATTCTCTGTTCTACAAATT
GGACATAGTGCAGATAAATGAGGATCAAGGTAACAGCTCCAATAACAAGTATCGCCTGATAACTTGCAAC
ACGTCTGCGATTACCCAAGCATGTCCTAAGGTTACATTTGAACCCATTCCGATTCATTATTGCGCACCTG
CAGGCTTTGCTATCCTGAAGTGCAAAGATGAAGAGTTTAACGGGATCGGCCCGTGCAAAAACGTATCCAC
TGTCCAATGCACCCACGGTATTAAGCCTGTTGTGTCCACACAGCTCCTTCTCAATGGGTCTCTGGCAGAG
AAGGAGGTCAAAATAAGATGTGAAAATATAACGAACAACGCAAAAACTATCATTGTCCAACTGGTGAACC
CAGTTAAAATCAATTGCACCCGACCTAATAATAATACGAGAAAGAGTATCCACATCGGCCCAGGGCAGGC
CTTCTACGCTACAGGCGATATAATCGGAGACATAAGACAGGCGCACTGCAATGTAAATCGTACGGAATGG
AATAATACTCTCCACCAGGTAGTTGAGCAGTTGCGAAAGCATTTTAATAAAACGATTAACTTTGCTAACT
CAACCGGAGGGGACTTGGAAATAACAACACACTCATTCAATTGCGGGGGCGAATTTTTTTATTGTAACAC
GACTAACCTGTTTAATAGCACTTGGAACCATACGGCTAGTATGAACTCAACCGAATCCAATGACACAATC
ATCCTGCCCTGTCGAATAAAACAAATCATCAATATGTGGCAAAGAGTGGGCCAAGCAATGTATGCACCCC
CAATAAGAGGTGTCATAAGGTGTGAATCCAATATAACTGGGTTGATTCTTACTAGGGATGGAGGAAACAC
GAACAGCACCCGAGAAACTTTCCGCCCAGGCGGGGGTGATATGAGGGATAATTGGCGATCAGAACTTTAC
AAGTATAAGGTAGTTAAGATAGAACCCCTCGGCGTTGCTCCCACAAAAGCCAAGAGAAGGGTTGTAGAAC
GCGAAAAGGCTGGCGGACATCATCACCATCACCACCATCACTGATAACTCGAGTCTAGAGGGCCCGTTTA
AACCCGCTGATCAGCCTCGACTGTGCCTTCTAGTTGCCAGCCATCTGTTGTTTGCCCCTCCCCCGTGCCT
TCCTTGACCCTGGAAGGTGCCACTCCCACTGTCCTTTCCTAATAAAATGAGGAAATTGCATCGCATTGTC
TGAGTAGGTGTCATTCTATTCTGGGGGGTGGGGTGGGGCAGGACAGCAAGGGGGAGGATTGGGAAGACAA
TAGCAGGCATGCTGGGGATGCGGTGGGCTCTATGGCTTCTGAGGCGGAAAGAACCAGCTGGGGCTCTAGG
GGGTATCCCC
[124 nt withheld, positions 2741-2864]
C
[91 nt withheld, positions 2866-2956]
A
[49 nt withheld, positions 2958-3006]
CCTTTGACGTTGGAGTCCACGTTCTTT
[37 nt withheld, positions 3034-3070]
ACCCTATCTCGGTCTATTCTTTTGATTTATAAGGGATTTTGCCGATTTCGGCCTATTGGTTAAAAAATGA
GCTGATTTAACAAAAATTTAACGCGAATTAATTCTGTGGAATGTGTGTCAGTTAGGGTGTGGAAAGTCCC
CAGGCTCCCCAGCAGGCAGAAGTATGCAAAGCATGCATCTCAATTAGTCAGCAACCAGGTGTGGAAAGTC
CCCAGGCTCCCCAGCAGGCAGAAGTATGCAAAGCATGCATCTCAATTAGTCAGCAACCATAGTCCCGCCC
CTAACTCCGCCCATCCCGCCCCTAACTCCGCCCAGTTCCGCCCATTCTCCGCCCCATGGCTGACTAATTT
TTTTTATTTATGCAGAGGCCGAGGCCGCCTCTGCCTCTGAGCTATTCCAGAAGTAGTGAGGAGGCTTTTT
TGGAGGCCTAGGCTTTTGCAAAAAGCTCCCGGGAGCTTGTATATCCATTTTCGGATCTGATCAAGAGACA
GGATGAGGATCGTTTCGCATGATTGAACAAGATGGATTGCACGCAGGTTCTCCGGCCGCTTGGGTGGAGA
GGCTATTCGGCTATGACTGGGCACAACAGACAATCGGCTGCTCTGATGCCGCCGTGTTCCGGCTGTCAGC
GCAGGGGCGCCCGGTTCTTTTTGTCAAGACCGACCTGTCCGGTGCCCTGAATGAACTGCAGGACGAGGCA
GCGCGGCTATCGTGGCTGGCCACGACGGGCGTTCCTTGCGCAGCTGTGCTCGACGTTGTCACTGAAGCGG
GAAGGGACTGGCTGCTATTGGGCGAAGTGCCGGGGCAGGATCTCCTGTCATCTCACCTTGCTCCTGCCGA
GAAAGTATCCATCATGGCTGATGCAATGCGGCGGCTGCATACGCTTGATCCGGCTACCTGCCCATTCGAC
CACCAAGCGAAACATCGCATCGAGCGAGCACGTACTCGGATGGAAGCCGGTCTTGTCGATCAGGATGATC
TGGACGAAGAGCATCAGGGGCTCGCGCCAGCCGAACTGTTCGCCAGGCTCAAGGCGCGCATGCCCGACGG
CGAGGATCTCGTCGTGACCCATGGCGATGCCTGCTTGCCGAATATCATGGTGGAAAATGGCCGCTTTTCT
GGATTCATCGACTGTGGCCGGCTGGGTGTGGCGGACCGCTATCAGGACATAGCGTTGGCTACCCGTGATA
TTGCTGAAGAGCTTGGCGGCGAATGGGCTGACCGCTTCCTCGTGCTTTACGGTATCGCCGCTCCCGATTC
GCAGCGCATCGCCTTCTATCGCCTTCTTGACGAGTTCTTCTGAGCGGGACTCTGGGGTTCGAAATGACCG
ACCAAGCGACGCCCAACCTGCCATCACGAGATTTCGATTCCACCGCCGCCTTCTATGAAAGGTTGGGCTT
CGGAATCGTTTTCCGGGACGCCGGCTGGATGATCCTCCAGCGCGGGGATCTCATGCTGGAGTTCTTCGCC
CACCCCAACTTGTTTATTGCAGCTTATAATGGTTACAAATAAAGCAATAGCATCACAAATTTCACAAATA
AAGCATTTTTTTCACTGCATTCTAGTTGTGGTTTGTCCAAACTCATCAATGTATCTTATCATGTCTGTAT
ACCGTCGACCTCTAGCTAGAGCTTGGCGTAATCATGGTCATAGCTGTTTCCTGTGTGAAATTGTTATCCG
CTCACAATTCCACACAACATACGAGCCGGAAGCATAAAGTGTAAAGCCTGGGGTGCCTAATGAGTGAGCT
AACTCACATTAATTGCGTTGCGCTCACTGCCCGCTTTCCAGTCGGGAAACCTGTCGTGCCAGCTGCATTA
ATGAATCGGCCAACGCGCGGGGAGAGGCGGTTTGCGTATTGGGCGCTCTTCCGCTTCCTCGCTCACTGAC
TCGCTGCGCTCGGTCGTTCGGCTGCGGCGAGCGGTATCAGCTCACTCAAAGGCGGTAATACGGTTATCCA
CAGAATCAGGGGATAACGCAGGAAAGAACATGTGAGCAAAAGGCCAGCAAAAGGCCAGGAACCGTAAAAA
GGCCGCGTTGCTGGCGTTTTTCCATAGGCTCCGCCCCCCTGACGAGCATCACAAAAATCGACGCTCAAGT
CAGAGGTGGCGAAACCCGACAGGACTATAAAGATACCAGGCGTTTCCCCCTGGAAGCTCCCTCGTGCGCT
CTCCTGTTCCGACCCTGCCGCTTACCGGATACCTGTCCGCCTTTCTCCCTTCGGGAAGCGTGGCGCTTTC
TCATAGCTCACGCTGTAGGTATCTCAGTTCGGTGTAGGTCGTTCGCTCCAAGCTGGGCTGTGTGCACGAA
CCCCCCGTTCAGCCCGACCGCTGCGCCTTATCCGGTAACTATCGTCTTGAGTCCAACCCGGTAAGACACG
ACTTATCGCCACTGGCAGCAGCCACTGGTAACAGGATTAGCAGAGCGAGGTATGTAGGCGGTGCTACAGA
GTTCTTGAAGTGGTGGCCTAACTACGGCTACACTAGAAGAACAGTATTTGGTATCTGCGCTCTGCTGAAG
CCAGTTACCTTCGGAAAAAGAGTTGGTAGCTCTTGATCCGGCAAACAAACCACCGCTGGTAGCGGTGGTT
TTTTTGTTTGCAAGCAGCAGATTACGCGCAGAAAAAAAGGATCTCAAGAAGATCCTTTGATCTTTTCTAC
GGGGTCTGACGCTCAGTGGAACGAAAACTCACGTTAAGGGATTTTGGTCATGAGATTATCAAAAAGGATC
TTCACCTAGATCCTTTTAAATTAAAAATGAAGTTTTAAATCAATCTAAAGTATATATGAGTAAACTTGGT
CTGACAGTTACCAATGCTTAATCAGTGAGGCACCTATCTCAGCGATCTGTCTATTTCGTTCATCCATAGT
TGCCTGACTCCCCGTCGTGTAGATAACTACGATACGGGAGGGCTTACCATCTGGCCCCAGTGCTGCAATG
ATACCGCGAGACCCACGCTCACCGGCTCCAGATTTATCAGCAATAAACCAGCCAGCCGGAAGGGCCGAGC
GCAGAAGTGGTCCTGCAACTTTATCCGCCTCCATCCAGTCTATTAATTGTTGCCGGGAAGCTAGAGTAAG
TAGTTCGCCAGTTAATAGTTTGCGCAACGTTGTTGCCATTGCTACAGGCATCGTGGTGTCACGCTCGTCG
TTTGGTATGGCTTCATTCAGCTCCGGTTCCCAACGATCAAGGCGAGTTACATGATCCCCCATGTTGTGCA
AAAAAGCGGTTAGCTCCTTCGGTCCTCCGATCGTTGTCAGAAGTAAGTTGGCCGCAGTGTTATCACTCAT
GGTTATGGCAGCACTGCATAATTCTCTTACTGTCATGCCATCCGTAAGATGCTTTTCTGTGACTGGTGAG
TACTCAACCAAGTCATTCTGAGAATAGTGTATGCGGCGACCGAGTTGCTCTTGCCCGGCGTCAATACGGG
ATAATACCGCGCCACATAGCAGAACTTTAAAAGTGCTCATCATTGGAAAACGTTCTTCGGGGCGAAAACT
CTCAAGGATCTTACCGCTGTTGAGATCCAGTTCGATGTAACCCACTCGTGCACCCAACTGATCTTCAGCA
TCTTTTACTTTCACCAGCGTTTCTGGGTGAGCAAAAACAGGAAGGCAAAATGCCGCAAAAAAGGGAATAA
GGGCGACACGGAAATGTTGAATACTCATACTCTTCCTTTTTCAATATTATTGAAGCATTTATCAGGGTTA
TTGTCTCATGAGCGGATACATATTTGAATGTATTTAGAAAAATAAACAAATAGGGGTTCCGCGCACATTT
CCCCGAAAAGTGCCACCTGACGTC
Features (pLannotate 1.2.2; 20 found; start..end, strand, type, name):
     28..80      -  misc_feature   bom (fragment): basis of mobility region from pBR322
    235..614     +  enhancer       CMV enhancer: human cytomegalovirus immediate early enhancer
    615..818     +  promoter       CMV promoter: human cytomegalovirus (CMV) immediate early promoter
    814..847     +  LTR            5' LTR (truncated) (fragment): truncated 5' long terminal repeat (LTR) from HIV-1
    863..881     +  promoter       T7 promoter: promoter for bacteriophage T7 RNA polymerase
    946..2133    +  CDS            env (fragment): ENV_HV1N5 - Experimental evidence at protein level: Swiss-Prot protein existence level 1. From Human immunodeficiency virus type 1 group M subtype B (isolate NY5) (HIV-1).
   2471..2695    +  polyA_signal   bGH poly(A) signal: bovine growth hormone polyadenylation signal
   2699..2720    +  promoter       SV40 promoter (fragment): SV40 enhancer and early promoter
   2741..3169    +  rep_origin     f1 ori (sequence partly withheld): f1 bacteriophage origin of replication; arrow indicates direction of (+) strand synthesis
   3183..3512    +  promoter       SV40 promoter: SV40 enhancer and early promoter
   3579..4370    +  CDS            neo: KKA2_KLEPN - Also known as kan, nptII. Experimental evidence at protein level: Swiss-Prot protein existence level 1. Resistance to kanamycin, neomycin, paromomycin, ribostamycin, butirosin and gentamicin B. From Klebsiella pneumoniae.
   4394..4552    +  CDS            ble (fragment): BLE_KLEPN - Experimental evidence at protein level: Swiss-Prot protein existence level 1. Binding protein with a strong affinity to the bleomycin family of antibiotics. Binds to CL990; an antimitotic-antibiotic compound. From Klebsiella pneumoniae.
   4547..4668    +  polyA_signal   SV40 poly(A) signal: SV40 polyadenylation signal
   4741..4757    -  protein_bind   lac operator: The lac repressor binds to the lac operator to inhibit transcription in E. coli. This inhibition can be relieved by adding lactose or isopropyl-β-D-thiogalactopyranoside (IPTG). lac repressor encoded by lacI
   4765..4795    -  promoter       lac promoter: promoter for the E. coli lac operon
   4810..4831    -  protein_bind   CAP binding site: CAP binding activates transcription in the presence of cAMP. E. coli catabolite activator protein
   4844..4936    -  CDS            lacI (fragment): lac repressor; lacI; The lac repressor binds to the lac operator to inhibit transcription in E. coli. This inhibition can be relieved by adding lactose or isopropyl-β-D-thiogalactopyranoside (IPTG).
   5119..5707    -  rep_origin     ori: high-copy-number ColE1/pMB1/pBR322/pUC origin of replication
   5878..6738    -  CDS            AmpR: β-lactamase; bla; confers resistance to ampicillin, carbenicillin, and related antibiotics
   6739..6843    -  promoter       AmpR promoter: bla
