[The description below was written by a language model from this plasmid's Addgene catalogue record and pLannotate feature annotations shown in this document.]
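Description:
pcDNA3-Q842gp120-8his is a mammalian expression plasmid built on the Invitrogen pcDNA3.1(+) backbone, about 6.9 kb in total, for producing the soluble gp120 subunit of the HIV-1 envelope glycoprotein from the Q842.d12 strain. It is maintained in E. coli as a high-copy plasmid through a ColE1/pUC-type origin and selected with ampicillin via the β-lactamase gene and its native promoter. An f1 origin is also present. For mammalian cells, an SV40 early promoter drives the neomycin phosphotransferase gene, terminated by an SV40 polyadenylation signal, which permits G418 selection of stable transfectants.

The roughly 1.5 kb insert is a codon-optimized synthetic gene cloned between NheI and XhoI sites, both of which are retained. It is transcribed from the human CMV immediate-early enhancer and promoter and terminated by the bovine growth hormone polyadenylation signal. A T7 promoter lies just upstream of the coding region. The native Env signal peptide is replaced by an N-terminal CD5 leader sequence that directs the protein into the secretory pathway. The coding sequence ends after residue K510, where a short linker and an eight-histidine tag are appended, so the secreted protein can be captured by metal-affinity chromatography.

The automated annotation recognises only part of the insert as an env fragment, matching it to a subtype B reference isolate, which is expected for a divergent, recoded sequence. Small hits such as the truncated HIV-1 LTR, ble and lacI fragments appear to be backbone remnants or partial similarity matches rather than functional elements. According to the record, the plasmid comes from work on conformational engineering of HIV-1 Env based on mutational tolerance in the CD4- and PG16-bound states. This is consistent with use as a source of recombinant gp120, although the record does not state the specific experiments in which the protein was used.
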