Addgene plasmid #100932: pcDNA3-Q842gp120-8his
Purpose: Mammalian expression plasmid for gp120 subunit from the Q842.d12 HIV-1 strain
Depositing lab: Erik Procko. Publication: Conformational engineering of HIV-1 Env based on mutational tolerance in the CD4 and PG16 bound states. Heredia JD, Park J, Choi H, Gill KS, Procko E. J Virol. 2019 Mar 20. pii: JVI.00219-19. doi: 10.1128/JVI.00219-19. PubMed 30894475.
Backbone
  Vector backbone: pcDNA3.1(+)
  Backbone manufacturer: Invitrogen
  Backbone size w/o insert (bp): 5344
  Total vector size (bp): 6871
  Vector type: Mammalian Expression
  Selectable markers: Neomycin (select with G418)
Growth in bacteria
  Bacterial resistance: Ampicillin, 100 μg/mL
  Growth temperature: 37°C
  Growth strain: DH5alpha
  Copy number: High Copy
Gene/Insert
  Gene/Insert name: HIV-1 (Q842.d12) Env (alt names: gp120; Env)
  Species: Human immunodeficiency virus 1
  Insert size (bp): 1527
  Mutation: Codon-optimized synthetic gene
  GenBank ID: AAM66242.1
  Promoter: CMV
  Tag / fusion protein: CD5 leader sequence (N terminal on insert); Purification tag after K510 is AGGHHHHHHHH (C terminal on insert)
  Cloning method: Restriction Enzyme; 5′ cloning site NheI (not destroyed); 3′ cloning site XhoI (not destroyed)
  Sequencing primers: 5′ CMV_fwd; 3′ BGH-rev
Terms and licenses: Academic/Nonprofit Terms; Industry Terms: Not Available to Industry
How to cite: pcDNA3-Q842gp120-8his was a gift from Erik Procko (Addgene plasmid # 100932 ; http://n2t.net/addgene:100932 ; RRID:Addgene_100932)
